Addgene plasmid #142707: TFORF0897
Purpose: Lentiviral vector for overexpressing transcription factor ORFs with unique 24-bp barcodes. Barcodes facilitate identification of transcription factors in pooled screens.
Depositing lab: Feng Zhang. Depositing organization: Broad Institute. Publication: A transcription factor atlas of directed differentiation. Joung J, Ma S, Tay T, Geiger-Schuller KR, Kirchgatterer PC, Verdine VK, Guo B, Arias-Garcia MA, Allen WE, Singh A, Kuksenko O, Abudayyeh OO, Gootenberg JS, Fu Z, Macrae RK, Buenrostro JD, Regev A, Zhang F. Cell. 2023 Jan 5;186(1):209-229.e26. doi: 10.1016/j.cell.2022.11.026. PubMed 36608654.
Backbone
  Vector backbone: pLX_TRC317
  Backbone manufacturer: Broad Institute Genetic Perturbation Platform
  Backbone size w/o insert (bp): 8264
  Vector type: Mammalian Expression, Lentiviral
  Selectable markers: Puromycin
Growth in bacteria
  Bacterial resistance: Ampicillin, 100 μg/mL
  Growth temperature: 30°C
  Growth strain: NEB Stable
  Copy number: High Copy
Gene/Insert
  Gene/Insert name: ING1
  Species: H. sapiens (human)
  Insert size (bp): 809
  Entrez Gene: ING1 (a.k.a. p24ING1c, p33, p33ING1, p33ING1b, p47, p47ING1a)
  Promoter: EF1a
  Cloning method: Unknown
  Sequencing primers: 5′ GGGTGGAGACTGAAGTTAGGCCAG; 3′ CACATAGCGTAAAAGGAGCAACATAG
Terms and licenses: Academic/Nonprofit Terms; Industry Terms: Not Available to Industry
Depositor comments: NM_198217,ENST00000338450 . The transcription factor ORF portion of this plasmid was synthesized by Genewiz. Please test multiple small colonies in case of plasmid recombination. To make this collection available in a timely manner, a portion of this collection was not fully sequenced by Addgene. If an Addgene verified full plasmid sequence is not available, please contact us prior to placing an order to request the full sequence.
How to cite: TFORF0897 was a gift from Feng Zhang (Addgene plasmid # 142707 ; http://n2t.net/addgene:142707 ; RRID:Addgene_142707)
