[The description below was written by a language model from this plasmid's Addgene catalogue record and pLannotate feature annotations shown in this document.]
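Description:
TFORF0897 is a third-generation-style, self-inactivating lentiviral expression plasmid built on the pLX_TRC317 backbone and carrying the human ING1 open reading frame. It belongs to a barcoded transcription factor ORF collection. In bacteria it is maintained through a high-copy ColE1/pUC-type origin with ampicillin resistance (AmpR). An f1 origin and remnants of a lac/lacZα cloning region, flanked by T7 and T3 promoters, are also present in the backbone. The depositor warns that the plasmid can recombine during propagation, as is common for LTR-containing vectors.

The viral genome is transcribed from an RSV promoter fused to a truncated HIV-1 5' LTR. It contains the Ψ packaging signal, a gag fragment, the RRE for Rev-dependent nuclear export, a cPPT/CTS element, WPRE to enhance transcript stability and expression, and a ΔU3 3' LTR followed by an SV40 polyadenylation signal. Two expression units sit within this genome. An SV40 early promoter drives puromycin N-acetyltransferase for selection of transduced mammalian cells, and the EF-1α promoter drives ING1. The ING1 isoform corresponds to the transcript identifiers given by the depositor, and the ORF portion was made synthetically. ING1 is described as a tumour suppressor that cooperates with p53 in negative regulation of cell growth.

According to the record, each plasmid in the collection carries a unique 24-bp barcode. The feature table does not annotate it, so its position is not stated, although a short unannotated stretch and a small U6-promoter-like fragment lie between the ORF and WPRE. The barcode lets the overexpressed factor be identified by sequencing in pooled screens, such as the directed-differentiation screens this collection was built for.
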