Features (pLannotate 1.2.2; 31 found; start..end, strand, type, name):
      5..231     +  promoter       RSV promoter: Rous sarcoma virus enhancer/promoter
    232..412     +  LTR            5' LTR (truncated): truncated 5' long terminal repeat (LTR) from HIV-1
    459..584     +  misc_feature   HIV-1 Ψ: packaging signal of human immunodeficiency virus type 1
    568..931     +  CDS            HIV-1 gag (fragment): gag protein from human immunodeficiency virus 1; gag
   1077..1310    +  misc_feature   RRE: The Rev response element (RRE) of HIV-1 allows for Rev-dependent mRNA export from the nucleus to the cytoplasm.
   1687..1713    +  CDS            Rev (fragment): human immunodeficiency virus 1 (HIV-1) Rev protein; rev; enhances nuclear export of unspliced and incompletely spliced viral mRNAs
   1720..1743    +  promoter       SV40 promoter (fragment): SV40 early promoter
   1744..1815    +  promoter       SV40 promoter (fragment): SV40 enhancer and early promoter
   1839..1974    +  rep_origin     SV40 ori: SV40 origin of replication
   2020..2616    +  CDS            PuroR (fragment): puromycin N-acetyltransferase; pac from Streptomyces; confers resistance to puromycin
   2665..2782    +  misc_feature   cPPT/CTS: central polypurine tract and central termination sequence of HIV-1
   2847..2913    +  CDS            small t antigen (fragment): SV40 (simian virus 40) small t antigen
   2920..4098    +  promoter       EF-1α promoter: strong constitutive promoter for human elongation factor EF-1α
   4118..4819    +  CDS            ING1 (fragment): ING1_HUMAN - Experimental evidence at protein level: Swiss-Prot protein existence level 1. Cooperates with p53/TP53 in the negative regulatory pathway of cell growth by modulating p53-dependent transcriptional activation. Implicated as a tumor suppressor gene. From Homo sapiens (Human).
   4835..4888    +  promoter       U6 promoter (fragment): RNA polymerase III promoter for human U6 snRNA
   4930..5518    +  misc_feature   WPRE: woodchuck hepatitis virus posttranscriptional regulatory element
   5569..5588    +  misc_feature   cPPT/CTS (fragment): central polypurine tract and central termination sequence of HIV-1
   5590..5823    +  LTR            3' LTR (ΔU3): self-inactivating 3' long terminal repeat (LTR) from HIV-1
   5901..6022    +  polyA_signal   SV40 poly(A) signal: SV40 polyadenylation signal
   6062..6197    +  rep_origin     SV40 ori: SV40 origin of replication
   6218..6236    -  promoter       T7 promoter: promoter for bacteriophage T7 RNA polymerase
   6244..6399    +  CDS            lacZα (fragment): LacZα fragment of β-galactosidase; lacZ fragment
   6404..6832    +  rep_origin     f1 ori (sequence partly withheld): f1 bacteriophage origin of replication; arrow indicates direction of (+) strand synthesis
   6885..6989    +  promoter       AmpR promoter: bla
   6990..7850    +  CDS            AmpR: β-lactamase; bla; confers resistance to ampicillin, carbenicillin, and related antibiotics
   8021..8609    +  rep_origin     ori: high-copy-number ColE1/pMB1/pBR322/pUC origin of replication
   8792..8884    +  CDS            lacI (fragment): lac repressor; lacI; The lac repressor binds to the lac operator to inhibit transcription in E. coli. This inhibition can be relieved by adding lactose or isopropyl-β-D-thiogalactopyranoside (IPTG).
   8897..8918    +  protein_bind   CAP binding site: CAP binding activates transcription in the presence of cAMP. E. coli catabolite activator protein
   8933..8963    +  promoter       lac promoter: promoter for the E. coli lac operon
   8971..8987    +  protein_bind   lac operator: The lac repressor binds to the lac operator to inhibit transcription in E. coli. This inhibition can be relieved by adding lactose or isopropyl-β-D-thiogalactopyranoside (IPTG). lac repressor encoded by lacI
   9032..9050    +  promoter       T3 promoter: promoter for bacteriophage T3 RNA polymerase
>Addgene plasmid #142707 | TFORF0897 | addgene full sequence | sequence record 462887 | Addgene NGS Result
TTAATGTAGTCTTATGCAATACTCTTGTAGTCTTGCAACATGGTAACGATGAGTTAGCAACATGCCTTAC
AAGGAGAGAAAAAGCACCGTGCATGCCGATTGGTGGAAGTAAGGTGGTACGATCGTGCCTTATTAGGAAG
GCAACAGACGGGTCTGACATGGATTGGACGAACCACTGAATTGCCGCATTGCAGAGATATTGTATTTAAG
TGCCTAGCTCGATACATAAACGGGTCTCTCTGGTTAGACCAGATCTGAGCCTGGGAGCTCTCTGGCTAAC
TAGGGAACCCACTGCTTAAGCCTCAATAAAGCTTGCCTTGAGTGCTTCAAGTAGTGTGTGCCCGTCTGTT
GTGTGACTCTGGTAACTAGAGATCCCTCAGACCCTTTTAGTCAGTGTGGAAAATCTCTAGCAGTGGCGCC
CGAACAGGGACTTGAAAGCGAAAGGGAAACCAGAGGAGCTCTCTCGACGCAGGACTCGGCTTGCTGAAGC
GCGCACGGCAAGAGGCGAGGGGCGGCGACTGGTGAGTACGCCAAAAATTTTGACTAGCGGAGGCTAGAAG
GAGAGAGATGGGTGCGAGAGCGTCAGTATTAAGCGGGGGAGAATTAGATCGCGATGGGAAAAAATTCGGT
TAAGGCCAGGGGGAAAGAAAAAATATAAATTAAAACATATAGTATGGGCAAGCAGGGAGCTAGAACGATT
CGCAGTTAATCCTGGCCTGTTAGAAACATCAGAAGGCTGTAGACAAATACTGGGACAGCTACAACCATCC
CTTCAGACAGGATCAGAAGAACTTAGATCATTATATAATACAGTAGCAACCCTCTATTGTGTGCATCAAA
GGATAGAGATAAAAGACACCAAGGAAGCTTTAGACAAGATAGAGGAAGAGCAAAACAAAAGTAAGACCAC
CGCACAGCAAGCGGCCGCTGATCTTCAGACCTGGAGGAGGAGATATGAGGGACAATTGGAGAAGTGAATT
ATATAAATATAAAGTAGTAAAAATTGAACCATTAGGAGTAGCACCCACCAAGGCAAAGAGAAGAGTGGTG
CAGAGAGAAAAAAGAGCAGTGGGAATAGGAGCTTTGTTCCTTGGGTTCTTGGGAGCAGCAGGAAGCACTA
TGGGCGCAGCGTCAATGACGCTGACGGTACAGGCCAGACAATTATTGTCTGGTATAGTGCAGCAGCAGAA
CAATTTGCTGAGGGCTATTGAGGCGCAACAGCATCTGTTGCAACTCACAGTCTGGGGCATCAAGCAGCTC
CAGGCAAGAATCCTGGCTGTGGAAAGATACCTAAAGGATCAACAGCTCCTGGGGATTTGGGGTTGCTCTG
GAAAACTCATTTGCACCACTGCTGTGCCTTGGAATGCTAGTTGGAGTAATAAATCTCTGGAACAGATTTG
GAATCACACGACCTGGATGGAGTGGGACAGAGAAATTAACAATTACACAAGCTTAATACACTCCTTAATT
GAAGAATCGCAAAACCAGCAAGAAAAGAATGAACAAGAATTATTGGAATTAGATAAATGGGCAAGTTTGT
GGAATTGGTTTAACATAACAAATTGGCTGTGGTATATAAAATTATTCATAATGATAGTAGGAGGCTTGGT
AGGTTTAAGAATAGTTTTTGCTGTACTTTCTATAGTGAATAGAGTTAGGCAGGGATATTCACCATTATCG
TTTCAGACCCACCTCCCAACCCCGAGGGGACCCATGCATTGCATCTCAATTAGTCAGCAACCAGGTGTGG
AAAGTCCCCAGGCTCCCCAGCAGGCAGAAGTATGCAAAGCATGCGTCTCAATTAGTCAGCAACCATAGTC
CCGCCCCTAACTCCGCCCATCCCGCCCCTAACTCCGCCCAGTTCCGCCCATTCTCCGCCCCATGGCTGAC
TAATTTTTTTTATTTATGCAGAGGCCGAGGCCGCCTCGGCCTCTGAGCTATTCCAGAAGTAGTGAGGAGG
CTTTTTTGGAGGCCTAGGCTTTTGCAAAAAGCTTTCTAGAGGTACCACCGGAGCTTACCATGACCGAGTA
CAAGCCCACGGTGCGCCTCGCCACCCGCGACGACGTCCCCAGGGCCGTACGCACCCTCGCCGCCGCGTTC
GCCGACTACCCCGCCACGCGCCACACCGTCGATCCGGACCGCCACATCGAGCGGGTCACCGAGCTGCAAG
AACTCTTCCTCACGCGCGTCGGGCTCGACATCGGCAAGGTGTGGGTCGCGGACGACGGCGCCGCCGTGGC
GGTCTGGACCACGCCGGAGAGCGTCGAAGCGGGGGCGGTGTTCGCCGAGATCGGCCCGCGCATGGCCGAG
TTGAGCGGTTCCCGGCTGGCCGCGCAGCAACAGATGGAAGGCCTCCTGGCGCCGCACCGGCCCAAGGAGC
CCGCGTGGTTCCTGGCCACCGTCGGCGTCTCGCCCGACCACCAGGGCAAGGGTCTGGGCAGCGCCGTCGT
GCTCCCCGGAGTGGAGGCGGCCGAGCGCGCCGGGGTGCCCGCCTTCCTGGAGACCTCCGCGCCCCGCAAC
CTCCCCTTCTACGAGCGGCTCGGCTTCACCGTCACCGCCGACGTCGAGGTGCCCGAAGGACCGCGCACCT
GGTGCATGACCCGCAAGCCCGGTGCCAGTTAACGAATTCTAGATCTTGAGACAAATGGCAGTATTCATCC
ACAATTTTAAAAGAAAAGGGGGGATTGGGGGGTACAGTGCAGGGGAAAGAATAGTAGACATAATAGCAAC
AGACATACAAACTAAAGAATTACAAAAACAAATTACAAAAATTCAAAATTTTCGGGTTTATTACAGGGAC
AGCAGAGATCCACTTTGGCGCCGGCTCGAGGCCTGCAGGTGCAAAGATGGATAAAGTTTTAAACAGAGAG
GAATCTTTGCAGCTAATGGACCTTCTAGGTCTTGAAAGGAGTGGGAATTGGCTCCGGTGCCCGTCAGTGG
GCAGAGCGCACATCGCCCACAGTCCCCGAGAAGTTGGGGGGAGGGGTCGGCAATTGAACCGGTGCCTAGA
GAAGGTGGCGCGGGGTAAACTGGGAAAGTGATGTCGTGTACTGGCTCCGCCTTTTTCCCGAGGGTGGGGG
AGAACCGTATATAAGTGCAGTAGTCGCCGTGAACGTTCTTTTTCGCAACGGGTTTGCCGCCAGAACACAG
GTAAGTGCCGTGTGTGGTTCCCGCGGGCCTGGCCTCTTTACGGGTTATGGCCCTTGCGTGCCTTGAATTA
CTTCCACCTGGCTGCAGTACGTGATTCTTGATCCCGAGCTTCGGGTTGGAAGTGGGTGGGAGAGTTCGAG
GCCTTGCGCTTAAGGAGCCCCTTCGCCTCGTGCTTGAGTTGAGGCCTGGCCTGGGCGCTGGGGCCGCCGC
GTGCGAATCTGGTGGCACCTTCGCGCCTGTCTCGCTGCTTTCGATAAGTCTCTAGCCATTTAAAATTTTT
GATGACCTGCTGCGACGCTTTTTTTCTGGCAAGATAGTCTTGTAAATGCGGGCCAAGATCTGCACACTGG
TATTTCGGTTTTTGGGGCCGCGGGCGGCGACGGGGCCCGTGCGTCCCAGCGCACATGTTCGGCGAGGCGG
GGCCTGCGAGCGCGGCCACCGAGAATCGGACGGGGGTAGTCTCAAGCTGGCCGGCCTGCTCTGGTGCCTG
GCCTCGCGCCGCCGTGTATCGCCCCGCCCTGGGCGGCAAGGCTGGCCCGGTCGGCACCAGTTGCGTGAGC
GGAAAGATGGCCGCTTCCCGGCCCTGCTGCAGGGAGCTCAAAATGGAGGACGCGGCGCTCGGGAGAGCGG
GCGGGTGAGTCACCCACACAAAGGAAAAGGGCCTTTCCGTCCTCAGCCGTCGCTTCATGTGACTCCACGG
AGTACCGGGCGCCGTCCAGGCACCTCGATTAGTTCTCGAGCTTTTGGAGTACGTCGTCTTTAGGTTGGGG
GGAGGGGTTTTATGCGATGGAGTTTCCCCACACTGAGTGGGTGGAGACTGAAGTTAGGCCAGCTTGGCAC
TTGATGTAATTCTCCTTGGAATTTGCCCTTTTTGAGTTTGGATCTTGGTTCATTCTCAAGCCTCAGACAG
TGGTTCAAAGTTTTTTTCTTCCATTTCAGGTGTCGTGAGGCTAGCACCGCCACCATGGAGATCCTGAAGG
AGCTAGACGAGTGCTACGAGCGCTTCAGTCGCGAGACAGACGGGGCGCAGAAGCGGCGGATGCTGCACTG
TGTGCAGCGCGCGCTGATCCGCAGCCAGGAGCTGGGCGACGAGAAGATCCAGATCGTGAGCCAGATGGTG
GAGCTGGTGGAGAACCGCACGCGGCAGGTGGACAGCCACGTGGAGCTGTTCGAGGCGCAGCAGGAGCTGG
GCGACACAGCGGGCAACAGCGGCAAGGCTGGCGCGGACAGGCCCAAAGGCGAGGCGGCAGCGCAGGCTGA
CAAGCCCAACAGCAAGCGCTCACGGCGGCAGCGCAACAACGAGAACCGTGAGAACGCGTCCAGCAACCAC
GACCACGACGACGGCGCCTCGGGCACACCCAAGGAGAAGAAGGCCAAGACCTCCAAGAAGAAGAAGCGCT
CCAAGGCCAAGGCGGAGCGAGAGGCGTCCCCTGCCGACCTCCCCATCGACCCCAACGAACCCACGTACTG
TCTGTGCAACCAGGTCTCCTATGGGGAGATGATCGGCTGCGACAACGACGAGTGCCCCATCGAGTGGTTC
CACTTCTCGTGCGTGGGGCTCAATCATAAACCCAAGGGCAAGTGGTACTGTCCCAAGTGCCGGGGGGAGA
ACGAGAAGACCATGGACAAAGCCCTGGAGAAATCCAAAAAAGAGAGGGCTTACAACAGGTAGTAATGAAC
TAGTCCGTAACTTGAAAGTATTTCGATTTCTTGGCTTTATATATCTTGTGGAAAGGACGATGAACCAAAC
GTAGAAGCCATGTGACGCGTTAAGTCGACAATCAACCTCTGGATTACAAAATTTGTGAAAGATTGACTGG
TATTCTTAACTATGTTGCTCCTTTTACGCTATGTGGATACGCTGCTTTAATGCCTTTGTATCATGCTATT
GCTTCCCGTATGGCTTTCATTTTCTCCTCCTTGTATAAATCCTGGTTGCTGTCTCTTTATGAGGAGTTGT
GGCCCGTTGTCAGGCAACGTGGCGTGGTGTGCACTGTGTTTGCTGACGCAACCCCCACTGGTTGGGGCAT
TGCCACCACCTGTCAGCTCCTTTCCGGGACTTTCGCTTTCCCCCTCCCTATTGCCACGGCGGAACTCATC
GCCGCCTGCCTTGCCCGCTGCTGGACAGGGGCTCGGCTGTTGGGCACTGACAATTCCGTGGTGTTGTCGG
GGAAATCATCGTCCTTTCCTTGGCTGCTCGCCTGTGTTGCCACCTGGATTCTGCGCGGGACGTCCTTCTG
CTACGTCCCTTCGGCCCTCAATCCAGCGGACCTTCCTTCCCGCGGCCTGCTGCCGGCTCTGCGGCCTCTT
CCGCGTCTTCGCCTTCGCCCTCAGACGAGTCGGATCTCCCTTTGGGCCGCCTCCCCGCGTCGACTTTAAG
ACCAATGACTTACAAGGCAGCTGTAGATCTTAGCCACTTTTTAAAAGAAAAGGGGGGACTGGAAGGGCTA
ATTCACTCCCAACGAAGACAAGATCTGCTTTTTGCTTGTACTGGGTCTCTCTGGTTAGACCAGATCTGAG
CCTGGGAGCTCTCTGGCTAACTAGGGAACCCACTGCTTAAGCCTCAATAAAGCTTGCCTTGAGTGCTTCA
AGTAGTGTGTGCCCGTCTGTTGTGTGACTCTGGTAACTAGAGATCCCTCAGACCCTTTTAGTCAGTGTGG
AAAATCTCTAGCAGTACGTATAGTAGTTCATGTCATCTTATTATTCAGTATTTATAACTTGCAAAGAAAT
GAATATCAGAGAGTGAGAGGAACTTGTTTATTGCAGCTTATAATGGTTACAAATAAAGCAATAGCATCAC
AAATTTCACAAATAAAGCATTTTTTTCACTGCATTCTAGTTGTGGTTTGTCCAAACTCATCAATGTATCT
TATCATGTCTGGCTCTAGCTATCCCGCCCCTAACTCCGCCCATCCCGCCCCTAACTCCGCCCAGTTCCGC
CCATTCTCCGCCCCATGGCTGACTAATTTTTTTTATTTATGCAGAGGCCGAGGCCGCCTCGGCCTCTGAG
CTATTCCAGAAGTAGTGAGGAGGCTTTTTTGGAGGCCTAGGGACGTACCCAATTCGCCCTATAGTGAGTC
GTATTACGCGCGCTCACTGGCCGTCGTTTTACAACGTCGTGACTGGGAAAACCCTGGCGTTACCCAACTT
AATCGCCTTGCAGCACATCCCCCTTTCGCCAGCTGGCGTAATAGCGAAGAGGCCCGCACCGATCGCCCTT
CCCAACAGTTGCGCAGCCTGAATGGCGAATGGG
[124 nt withheld, positions 6404-6527]
C
[91 nt withheld, positions 6529-6619]
A
[49 nt withheld, positions 6621-6669]
CCTTTGACGTTGGAGTCCACGTTCTTT
[37 nt withheld, positions 6697-6733]
ACCCTATCTCGGTCTATTCTTTTGATTTATAAGGGATTTTGCCGATTTCGGCCTATTGGTTAAAAAATGA
GCTGATTTAACAAAAATTTAACGCGAATTTTAACAAAATATTAACGCTTACAATTTAGGTGGCACTTTTC
GGGGAAATGTGCGCGGAACCCCTATTTGTTTATTTTTCTAAATACATTCAAATATGTATCCGCTCATGAG
ACAATAACCCTGATAAATGCTTCAATAATATTGAAAAAGGAAGAGTATGAGTATTCAACATTTCCGTGTC
GCCCTTATTCCCTTTTTTGCGGCATTTTGCCTTCCTGTTTTTGCTCACCCAGAAACGCTGGTGAAAGTAA
AAGATGCTGAAGATCAGTTGGGTGCACGAGTGGGTTACATCGAACTGGATCTCAACAGCGGTAAGATCCT
TGAGAGTTTTCGCCCCGAAGAACGTTTTCCAATGATGAGCACTTTTAAAGTTCTGCTATGTGGCGCGGTA
TTATCCCGTATTGACGCCGGGCAAGAGCAACTCGGTCGCCGCATACACTATTCTCAGAATGACTTGGTTG
AGTACTCACCAGTCACAGAAAAGCATCTTACGGATGGCATGACAGTAAGAGAATTATGCAGTGCTGCCAT
AACCATGAGTGATAACACTGCGGCCAACTTACTTCTGACAACGATCGGAGGACCGAAGGAGCTAACCGCT
TTTTTGCACAACATGGGGGATCATGTAACTCGCCTTGATCGTTGGGAACCGGAGCTGAATGAAGCCATAC
CAAACGACGAGCGTGACACCACGATGCCTGTAGCAATGGCAACAACGTTGCGCAAACTATTAACTGGCGA
ACTACTTACTCTAGCTTCCCGGCAACAATTAATAGACTGGATGGAGGCGGATAAAGTTGCAGGACCACTT
CTGCGCTCGGCCCTTCCGGCTGGCTGGTTTATTGCTGATAAATCTGGAGCCGGTGAGCGTGGGTCTCGCG
GTATCATTGCAGCACTGGGGCCAGATGGTAAGCCCTCCCGTATCGTAGTTATCTACACGACGGGGAGTCA
GGCAACTATGGATGAACGAAATAGACAGATCGCTGAGATAGGTGCCTCACTGATTAAGCATTGGTAACTG
TCAGACCAAGTTTACTCATATATACTTTAGATTGATTTAAAACTTCATTTTTAATTTAAAAGGATCTAGG
TGAAGATCCTTTTTGATAATCTCATGACCAAAATCCCTTAACGTGAGTTTTCGTTCCACTGAGCGTCAGA
CCCCGTAGAAAAGATCAAAGGATCTTCTTGAGATCCTTTTTTTCTGCGCGTAATCTGCTGCTTGCAAACA
AAAAAACCACCGCTACCAGCGGTGGTTTGTTTGCCGGATCAAGAGCTACCAACTCTTTTTCCGAAGGTAA
CTGGCTTCAGCAGAGCGCAGATACCAAATACTGTTCTTCTAGTGTAGCCGTAGTTAGGCCACCACTTCAA
GAACTCTGTAGCACCGCCTACATACCTCGCTCTGCTAATCCTGTTACCAGTGGCTGCTGCCAGTGGCGAT
AAGTCGTGTCTTACCGGGTTGGACTCAAGACGATAGTTACCGGATAAGGCGCAGCGGTCGGGCTGAACGG
GGGGTTCGTGCACACAGCCCAGCTTGGAGCGAACGACCTACACCGAACTGAGATACCTACAGCGTGAGCT
ATGAGAAAGCGCCACGCTTCCCGAAGGGAGAAAGGCGGACAGGTATCCGGTAAGCGGCAGGGTCGGAACA
GGAGAGCGCACGAGGGAGCTTCCAGGGGGAAACGCCTGGTATCTTTATAGTCCTGTCGGGTTTCGCCACC
TCTGACTTGAGCGTCGATTTTTGTGATGCTCGTCAGGGGGGCGGAGCCTATGGAAAAACGCCAGCAACGC
GGCCTTTTTACGGTTCCTGGCCTTTTGCTGGCCTTTTGCTCACATGTTCTTTCCTGCGTTATCCCCTGAT
TCTGTGGATAACCGTATTACCGCCTTTGAGTGAGCTGATACCGCTCGCCGCAGCCGAACGACCGAGCGCA
GCGAGTCAGTGAGCGAGGAAGCGGAAGAGCGCCCAATACGCAAACCGCCTCTCCCCGCGCGTTGGCCGAT
TCATTAATGCAGCTGGCACGACAGGTTTCCCGACTGGAAAGCGGGCAGTGAGCGCAACGCAATTAATGTG
AGTTAGCTCACTCATTAGGCACCCCAGGCTTTACACTTTATGCTTCCGGCTCGTATGTTGTGTGGAATTG
TGAGCGGATAACAATTTCACACAGGAAACAGCTATGACCATGATTACGCCAAGCGCGCAATTAACCCTCA
CTAAAGGGAACAAAAGCTGGAGCTGCAAGC
