>Addgene plasmid #142707 | TFORF0897 | depositor partial sequence | sequence record 280259 | Insert
ACCGCCACCATGGAGATCCTGAAGGAGCTAGACGAGTGCTACGAGCGCTTCAGTCGCGAGACAGACGGGG
CGCAGAAGCGGCGGATGCTGCACTGTGTGCAGCGCGCGCTGATCCGCAGCCAGGAGCTGGGCGACGAGAA
GATCCAGATCGTGAGCCAGATGGTGGAGCTGGTGGAGAACCGCACGCGGCAGGTGGACAGCCACGTGGAG
CTGTTCGAGGCGCAGCAGGAGCTGGGCGACACAGCGGGCAACAGCGGCAAGGCTGGCGCGGACAGGCCCA
AAGGCGAGGCGGCAGCGCAGGCTGACAAGCCCAACAGCAAGCGCTCACGGCGGCAGCGCAACAACGAGAA
CCGTGAGAACGCGTCCAGCAACCACGACCACGACGACGGCGCCTCGGGCACACCCAAGGAGAAGAAGGCC
AAGACCTCCAAGAAGAAGAAGCGCTCCAAGGCCAAGGCGGAGCGAGAGGCGTCCCCTGCCGACCTCCCCA
TCGACCCCAACGAACCCACGTACTGTCTGTGCAACCAGGTCTCCTATGGGGAGATGATCGGCTGCGACAA
CGACGAGTGCCCCATCGAGTGGTTCCACTTCTCGTGCGTGGGGCTCAATCATAAACCCAAGGGCAAGTGG
TACTGTCCCAAGTGCCGGGGGGAGAACGAGAAGACCATGGACAAAGCCCTGGAGAAATCCAAAAAAGAGA
GGGCTTACAACAGGTAGTAATGAACTAGTCCGTAACTTGAAAGTATTTCGATTTCTTGGCTTTATATATC
TTGTGGAAAGGACGATGAACCAAACGTAGAAGCCATGTG
