>Addgene plasmid #142707 | TFORF0897 | depositor partial sequence | sequence record 280260 | Barcode
TGAACCAAACGTAGAAGCCATGTG
